Addgene plasmid #22053: pAL120-TK
Depositing lab: Maria Castro. Depositing organization: Cedars-Sinai Medical Center. Publication: High-capacity adenovirus vector-mediated anti-glioma gene therapy in the presence of systemic antiadenovirus immunity. King GD, Muhammad AK, Xiong W, Kroeger KM, Puntel M, Larocque D, Palmer D, Ng P, Lowenstein PR, Castro MG. J Virol. 2008 May . 82(9):4680-4. 10.1128/JVI.00232-08 PubMed 18287240.
Backbone
  Vector backbone: pAL120
  Backbone size w/o insert (bp): 8294
  Vector type: Adenoviral
Growth in bacteria
  Bacterial resistance: Ampicillin, 100 μg/mL
  Growth temperature: 37°C
  Growth strain: DH5alpha
  Copy number: Low Copy
Gene/Insert
  Gene/Insert name: HSV Type 1 thymidine kinase (alt names: HSV1-TK; TK)
  Species: Herpes Simplex Type 1
  Insert size (bp): 1142
  Cloning method: Restriction Enzyme; 5′ cloning site BamHI (destroyed during cloning); 3′ cloning site BamHI (destroyed during cloning)
  Sequencing primers: 5′ n/a
Terms and licenses: Academic/Nonprofit Terms; Industry Terms: Not Available to Industry
How to cite: pAL120-TK was a gift from Maria Castro (Addgene plasmid # 22053 ; http://n2t.net/addgene:22053 ; RRID:Addgene_22053)
