[The description below was written by a language model from this plasmid's Addgene catalogue record and pLannotate feature annotations shown in this document.]
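Description:
pAL120-TK is an adenoviral shuttle-type plasmid that carries the herpes simplex virus type 1 thymidine kinase gene (HSV1-TK) in the pAL120 backbone. The bacterial portion is pBR322-like: a ColE1/pMB1 origin accompanied by the rop gene and the bom mobility region, consistent with the low copy number recorded, an ampicillin resistance gene with its own bla promoter for selection, and a residual fragment of the tetracycline resistance gene that is not listed as a usable marker.

The adenoviral portion consists of the left end of human adenovirus serotype 5, with one inverted terminal repeat and the Ψ packaging signal, followed downstream of the expression cassette by a fragment of E1B and the protein IX and IVa2 coding regions. The transgene cassette thus sits where the E1 region would be, and the flanking Ad5 sequences are of the kind used as a homology arm for recombination with the rest of an adenoviral genome, although the record does not describe the rescue strategy. Expression is driven by the mouse cytomegalovirus immediate early promoter, preceded by short repeated matches to CMV promoter and enhancer motifs, and terminated by an SV40 polyadenylation signal. The annotation tool matches about 1 kb of the insert to a truncated ΔTK reference, with a small piece of the neighbouring HSV-1 UL24 gene upstream, whereas the catalogue lists a 1142 bp TK insert cloned through BamHI sites that were destroyed.

HSV1-TK sensitises expressing cells to nucleoside analogues such as ganciclovir. The associated publication concerns adenovirus vector-mediated anti-glioma gene therapy, which suggests the plasmid is used to build vectors for conditional cytotoxic killing of tumour cells.
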