Features (pLannotate 1.2.2; 23 found; start..end, strand, type, name):
      1..103     +  repeat_region  ITR: inverted terminal repeat of human adenovirus serotype 5 inverted
    191..341     +  misc_signal    Ad5 Ψ: packaging signal for adenovirus serotype 5
    876..893     -  promoter       mCMV promoter (fragment): mouse cytomegalovirus (CMV) immediate early promoter
    976..994     +  enhancer       CMV enhancer (fragment): human cytomegalovirus immediate early enhancer; contains an 18-bp deletion relative to the standard CMV enhancer
   1006..1025    +  promoter       mCMV promoter (fragment): mouse cytomegalovirus (CMV) immediate early promoter
   1069..1087    +  enhancer       CMV enhancer (fragment): human cytomegalovirus immediate early enhancer; contains an 18-bp deletion relative to the standard CMV enhancer
   1126..1143    -  promoter       mCMV promoter (fragment): mouse cytomegalovirus (CMV) immediate early promoter
   1162..1180    +  enhancer       CMV enhancer (fragment): human cytomegalovirus immediate early enhancer; contains an 18-bp deletion relative to the standard CMV enhancer
   1192..1211    +  promoter       mCMV promoter (fragment): mouse cytomegalovirus (CMV) immediate early promoter
   1331..1866    +  promoter       mCMV promoter: mouse cytomegalovirus (CMV) immediate early promoter
   1908..1979    -  CDS            UL24_HHV11 (fragment): Experimental evidence at protein level: Swiss-Prot protein existence level 1. May participate in nuclear egress of viral particles. Plays a role in the dispersal of several host nucleolar proteins including NCL/nucleolin and NPM1. Since deletion of host NCL/nucleolin negatively impact on nuclear egress, UL24 supposedly acts on this process through its effect on host nucleoli. From Human herpesvirus 1 (strain 17) (HHV-1) (Human herpes simplex virus 1).
   2049..3044    +  CDS            ΔTK: truncated herpes simplex virus thymidine kinase (Salomon et al., 1995) confers sensitivity to nucleoside analogs such as acyclovir or ganciclovir
   3058..3192    +  polyA_signal   SV40 poly(A) signal: SV40 polyadenylation signal
   3213..3386    +  CDS            E1B (fragment): E1B55_ADE02 - Experimental evidence at protein level: Swiss-Prot protein existence level 1. Plays a major role to prevent cellular inhibition of viral genome replication. Assembles an SCF-like E3 ubiquitin ligase complex based on the cellular proteins ELOB, ELOC, CUL5 and RBX1, in cooperation with viral E4orf6. This viral RING-type ligase ubiquitinates cellular substrates and targets them to proteasomal degradation: TP53/p53, LIG4, MRE11-RAD50-NBS1 (MRN) complex, ITGA3, DAXX and BLM. Degradation of host TP53/p53 activity is essential for preventing E1A-induced TP53 accumulation that would othe
   3489..3908    +  CDS            IX: CAP9_ADE05 - Experimental evidence at protein level: Swiss-Prot protein existence level 1. Structural component of the virion that acts as a cement protein on the capsid exterior and forms triskelion structures consisting of three molecules that stabilize three hexon trimers at the center of each icosahedral facet and fixes the peripentonal hexons. Dispensable for assembly. During virus entry, recruits the anterograde motor kinesin-1 to the capsid docked at the nuclear pore complex thereby subjecting the docked capsid to a pulling force. The resulting tension leads to capsid disruption, disper
   3974..5308    -  CDS            IVa2: PKG1_ADE05 - Experimental evidence at protein level: Swiss-Prot protein existence level 1. Component of the packaging machinery which encapsidates the viral DNA into preformed capsids and transcriptional activator of the viral major late promoter (MLP). Binds, along with packaging proteins 2 and 3, to the specific packaging sequence on the left end of viral genomic DNA and displays ATPase activity thereby providing the power stroke of the packaging machinery. The activity of packaging protein IVa2 is stimulated by protein 33K which acts as a terminase. May be the protein that pumps DNA into th
   5669..6293    +  CDS            TcR (fragment): tetracycline efflux protein; tet; confers resistance to tetracycline
   6535..6915    -  CDS            YPB1_ECOLX: Protein predicted: Swiss-Prot protein existence level 4. From Escherichia coli.
   6932..7123    +  CDS            rop: Rop protein, which maintains plasmids at low copy number; rop
   7225..7365    +  misc_feature   bom: basis of mobility region from pBR322
   7551..8139    -  rep_origin     ori: high-copy-number ColE1/pMB1/pBR322/pUC origin of replication
   8310..9170    -  CDS            AmpR: β-lactamase; bla; confers resistance to ampicillin, carbenicillin, and related antibiotics
   9171..9275    -  promoter       AmpR promoter: bla
>Addgene plasmid #22053 | pAL120-TK | depositor full sequence | sequence record 10121 | Author sequence
CATCATCAATAATATACCTTATTTTGGATTGAAGCCAATATGATAATGAGGGGGTGGAGTTTGTGACGTG
GCGCGGGGCGTGGGAACGGGGCGGGTGACGTAGTAGTGTGGCGGAAGTGTGATGTTGCAAGTGTGGCGGA
ACACATGTAAGCGACGGATGTGGCAAAAGTGACGTTTTTGGTGTGCGCCGGTGTANACNGGAAGTGACAA
TTTTCGCGCGGTTTTAGGCGGATGTTGTAGTAAATTTGGGCGTAACCNAGTAANATTTGGCCATTTTCGC
GGGAAAACTGAATAAGAGGAAGTGAAATCTGAATAATTNTGTGTTACTCATAGCGCGTAATATTTGTCTA
GGGCCGCGGGGACTTTGACCGTTTACGTGGAGACTCGCCCAGGTGTTTTTCTCAGGTGTTTTCCGCGTTC
CGGGTCAAAGTTGGCGTTTTATTATTATAGTCAGCTCTAGACTCNAGAAGCTTGAATTCGAGCTCGCCCA
ACTCCGCCCGTTTTATGACTAGAACCAATAGTTTTTAATGCCAAATGCACTGAAATCCCCTAATTTGCAA
AGCCAAACGCCCCCTATGTGAGTAATACGGGGACTTTTTACCCAATTTCCCAAGCGGAAAGCCCCCTAAT
ACACTCATATGGCATATGAATCAGCACGGTCATGCACTCTAATGGCGGCCCATAGGGACTTTCCACATAG
GGGGCGTTCACCATTTCCCAGCATAGGGGTGGTGACTCAATGGCCTTTACCCAAGTACATTGGGTCAATG
GGAGGTAAGCCAATGGGTTTTTCCCATTACTGGCAAGCACACTGAGTCAAATGGGACTTTCCACTGGGTT
TTGCCCAAGTACATTGGGTCAATGGGAGGTGAGCCAATGGGAAAAACCCATTGCTGCCAAGTACACTGAC
TCAATAGGGACTTTCCAATGGGTTTTTCCATTGTTGGCAAGCATATAAGGTCAATGTGGGTGAGTCAATA
GGGACTTTCCATTGTATTCTGCCCAGTACATAAGGTCAATAGGGGGTGAATCAACAGGAAAGTCCCATTG
GAGCCAAGTACACTGCGTCAATAGGGACTTTCCATTGGGTTTTGCCCAGTACATAAGGTCAATAGGGGAT
GAGTCAATGGGAAAAACCCATTGGAGCCAAGTACACTGACTCAATAGGGACTTTCCATTGGGTTTTGCCC
AGTACATAAGGTCAATAGGGGGTGAGTCAACAGGAAAGTCCCATTGGAGCCAAGTACATTGAGTCAATAG
GGACTTTCCAATGGGTTTTGCCCAGTACATAAGGTCAATGGGAGGTAAGCCAATGGGTTTTTCCCATTAC
TGGCACGTATACTGAGTCATTAGGGACTTTCCAATGGGTTTTGCCCAGTACATAAGGTCAATAGGGGTGA
ATCAACAGGAAAGTCCCATTGGAGCCAAGTACACTGAGTCAATAGGGACTTTCCATTGGGTTTTGCCCAG
TACAAAAGGTCAATAGGGGGTGAGTCAATGGGTTTTTCCCATTATTGGCACGTACATAAGGTCAATAGGG
GTGAGTCATTGGGTTTTTCCAGCCAATTTAATTAAAACGCCATGTACTTTCCCACCATTGACGTCAATGG
GCTATTGAAACTAATGCAACGTGACCTTTAAACGGTACTTTCCCATAGCTGATTAATGGGAAAGTACCGT
TCTCGAGCCAATACACGTCAATGGGAAGTGAAAGGGCAGCCAAAACGTAACACCGCCCCGGTTTTCCCCT
GGAAATTCCATATTGGCACGCATTCTATTGGCTGAGCTGCGTTCTACGTGGGTATAAGAGGCGCGACCAG
CGTCGGTACCGTCGCAGTCTTCGGTCTGACCACCGTAGAACGCAGAGCTCCTCGCTGCAGCCCGGGTCTA
GAGGATCCGTCGAGATCCCGACCATGGCTTCGTACCCCTGCCATCAACACGCGTCTGCGTTCGACCAGGC
TGCGCGTTCTCGCGGCCATAGCAACCGACGTACGGCGTTGCGCCCTCGCCGGCAGCAAGAAGCCACGGAA
GTCCGCCTGGAGCAGAAAATGCCCACGCTACTGCGGGTTTATATAGACGGTCCTCACGGGATGGGGAAAA
CCACCACCACGCAACTGCTGGTGGCCCTGGGTTCGCGCGACGATATCGTCTACGTACCCGAGCCGATGAC
TTACTGGCAGGTGCTGGGGGCTTCCGAGACAATCGCGAACATCTACACCACACAACACCGCCTCGACCAG
GGTGAGATATCGGCCGGGGACGCGGCGGTGGTAATGACAAGCGCCCAGATAACAATGGGCATGCCTTATG
CCGTGACCGACGCCGTTCTGGCTCCTCATATCGGGGGGGAGGCTGGGAGCTCACATGCCCCGCCCCCGGC
CCTCACCCTCATCTTCGACCGCCATCCCATCGCCGCCCTCCTGTGCTACCCGGCCGCGCGATACCTTATG
GGCAGCATGACCCCCCAGGCCGTGCTGGCGTTCGTGGCCCTCATCCCGCCGACCTTGCCCGGCACAAACA
TCGTGTTGGGGGCCCTTCCGGAGGACAGACACATCGACCGCCTGGCCAAACGCCAGCGCCCCGGCGAGCG
GCTTGACCTGGCTATGCTGGCCGCGATTCGCCGCGTTTACGGGCTGCTTGCCAATACGGTGCGGTATCTG
CAGGGCGGCGGGTCGTGGCGGGAGGATTGGGGACAGCTTTCGGGGACGGCCGTGCCGCCCCAGGGTGCCG
AGCCCCAGAGCAACGCGGGCCCACGACCCCATATCGGGGACACGTTATTTACCCTGTTTCGGGCCCCCGA
GTTGCTGGCCCCCAACGGCGACCTGTACAACGTGTTTGCCTGGGCCTTGGACGTCTTGGCCAAACGCCTC
CGTCCCATGCACGTCTTTATCCTGGATTACGACCAATCGCCCGCCGGCTGCCGGGACGCCCTGCTGCAAC
TTACCTCCGGGATGGTCCAGACCCACGTCACCACCCCCGGCTCCATACCGACGATCTGCGACCTGGCGCG
CACGTTTGCCCGGGAGATGGGGGAGGCTAACTGAGGATCTCGACGTTAACTTGTTTATTGCAGCTTATAA
TGGTTACAAATAAAGCAATAGCATCACAAATTTCACAAATAAAGCATTTTTTTCACTGCATTCTAGTTGT
GGTTTGTCCAAACTCATCAATGTATCTTATCATGTCTGGATCCAAGCTTCTCGAGTCTAGAGTGGAAGGT
GCTGAGGTACGATGAGACCCGCACCAGGTGCAGACCCTGCGAGTGTGGCGGTAAACATATTAGGAACCAG
CCTGTGATGCTGGATGTGACCGAGGAGCTGAGGCCCGATCACTTGGTGCTGGCCTGCACCCGCGCTGAGT
TTGGCTCTAGCGATGAAGATACAGATTGAGGTACTGAAATGTGTGGGCGTGGCTTAAGGGTGGGAAAGAA
TATATAAGGTGGGGGTCTTATGTAGTTTTGTATCTGTTTTGCAGCAGCCGCCGCCGCCATGAGCACCAAC
TCGTTTGATGGAAGCATTGTGAGCTCATATTTGACAACGCGCATGCCCCCATGGGCCGGGGTGCGTCAGA
ATGTGATGGGCTCCAGCATTGATGGTCGCCCCGTCCTGCCCGCAAACTCTACTACCTTGACCTACGAGAC
CGTGTCTGGAACGCCGTTGGAGACTGCAGCCTCCGCCGCCGCTTCAGCCGCTGCAGCCACCGCCCGCGGG
ATTGTGACTGACTTTGCTTTCCTGAGCCCGCTTGCAAGCAGTGCAGCTTCCCGTTCATCCGCCCGCGATG
ACAAGTTGACGGCTCTTTTGGCACAATTGGATTCTTTGACCCGGGAACTTAATGTCGTTTCTCAGCAGCT
GTTGGATCTGCGCCAGCAGGTTTCTGCCCTGAAGGCTTCCTCCCCTCCCAATGCGGTTTAAAACATAAAT
AAAAAACCAGACTCTGTTTGGATTTGGATCAAGCAAGTGTCTTGCTGTCTTTATTTAGGGGTTTTGCGCG
CGCGGTAGGCCCGGGACCAGCGGTCTCGGTCGTTGAGGGTCCTGTGTATTTTTTCCAGGACGTGGTAAAG
GTGACTCTGGATGTTCAGATACATGGGCATAAGCCCGTCTCTGGGGTGGAGGTAGCACCACTGCAGAGCT
TCATGCTGCGGGGTGGTGTTGTAGATGATCCAGTCGTAGCAGGAGCGCTGGGCGTGGTGCCTAAAAATGT
CTTTCAGTAGCAAGCTGATTGCCAGGGGCAGGCCCTTGGTGTAAGTGTTTACAAAGCGGTTAAGCTGGGA
TGGGTGCATACGTGGGGATATGAGATGCATCTTGGACTGTATTTTTAGGTTGGCTATGTTCCCAGCCATA
TCCCTCCGGGGATTCATGTTGTGCAGAACCACCAGCACAGTGTATCCGGTGCACTTGGGAAATTTGTCAT
GTAGCTTAGAAGGAAATGCGTGGAAGAACTTGGAGACGCCCTTGTGACCTCCAAGATTTTCCATGCATTC
GTCCATAATGATGGCAATGGGCCCACGGGCGGCGGCCTGGGCGAAGATATTTCTGGGATCACTAACGTCA
TAGTTGTGTTCCAGGATGAGATCGTCATAGGCCATTTTTACAAAGCGCGGGCGGAGGGTGCCAGACTGCG
GTATAATGGTTCCATCCGGCCCAGGGGCGTAGTTACCCTCACAGATTTGCATTTCCCACGCTTTGAGTTC
AGATGGGGGGATCATGTCTACCTGCGGGGCGATGAAGAAAACGGTTTCCGGGGTAGGGGAGATCAGCTGG
GAAGAAAGCAGGTTCCTGAGCAGCTGCGACTTACCGCAGCCGGTGGGCCCGTAAATCACACCTATTACCG
GCTGCAACTGGTAGTTAAGAGAGCTGCAGCTGCCGTCATCCCTGAGCAGGGGGGCCACTTCGTTAAGCAT
GTCCCTGACTCGCATGTTTTCCCTGACCAAATCCGCCAGAAGGCGCTCGCCGCCCAGCGATAGCAGTTCT
TGCAAGGAAGCAAAGTTTTTCAACGGTTTGAGACCGTCCGCCGTAGGCATGCTTTTGAGCGTTTGACCAA
GCAGTTCCAGGCGGTCCCACAGCTCGGTCACCTGCTCTACGGCATCTCGATCCAGCATATCTCCTCGTTT
CGCGGGTTGGGGCGGCTTTCGCTGTACGGCAGTAGTCGGTGCTCGTCCAGACGGGCCAGGGTCATGTCTT
TCCACGGGCGCAGGGTCCTCGTCAGCGTAGTCTGGGTCACGGTGAAGGGGTGCGCTCCGGGCTGCGCGCT
GGCCAGGGTGCGCTTGAGGCTGGTCCTGCTGGTGCTGAAGCGCTGCCGGTCTTCGCCCTGCGCGTCGGCC
AGGTAGCATTTGACCATGGTGTCATAGTCCAGCCCCTCCGCGGCGTGGCCCTTGGCGCGCAGCTTGCCCT
TGGAGGAGGCGCCGCACGAGGGGCAGTGCAGACTTTTGAGGGCGTAGAGCTTGGGCGCGAGAAATACCGA
TTCCGGGGAGTAGGCATCCGCGCCGCAGGCCCCGCAGACGGTCTCGCATTCCACGAGCCAGGTGAGCTCT
GGCCGTTCGGGGTCAAAAACCAGGTTTCCCCCATGCTTTTTGATGCGTTTCTTACCTCTGGTTTCCATGA
GCCGGTGTCCACGCTCGGTGACGAAAAGGCTGTCCGTGTCCCCGTATACAGACTTGAGAGGCCTGTCCTC
GACCGATGCCCTTGAGAGCCTTCAACCCAGTCAGCTCCTTCCGGTGGGCGCGGGGCATGACTATCGTCGC
CGCACTTATGACTGTCTTCTTTATCATGCAACTCGTAGGACAGGTGCCGGCAGCGCTCTGGGTCATTTTC
GGCGAGGACCGCTTTCGCTGGAGCGCGACGATGATCGGCCTGTCGCTTGCGGTATTCGGAATCTTGCACG
CCCTCGCTCAAGCCTTCGTCACTGGTCCCGCCACCAAACGTTTCGGCGAGAAGCAGGCCATTATCGCCGG
CATGGCGGCCGACGCGCTGGGCTACGTCTTGCTGGCGTTCGCGACGCGAGGCTGGATGGCCTTCCCCATT
ATGATTCTTCTCGCTTCCGGCGGCATCGGGATGCCCGCGTTGCAGGCCATGCTGTCCAGGCAGGTAGATG
ACGACCATCAGGGACAGCTTCAAGGATCGCTCGCGGCTCTTACCAGCCTAACTTCGATCACTGGACCGCT
GATCGTCACGGCGATTTATGCCGCCTCGGCGAGCACATGGAACGGGTTGGCATGGATTGTAGGCGCCGCC
CTATACCTTGTCTGCCTCCCCGCGTTGCGTCGCGGTGCATGGAGCCGGGCCACCTCGACCTGAATGGAAG
CCGGCGGCACCTCGCTAACGGATTCACCACTCCAAGAATTGGAGCCAATCAATTCTTGCGGAGAACTGTG
AATGCGCAAACCAACCCTTGGCAGAACATATCCATCGCGTCCGCCATCTCCAGCAGCCGCACGCGGCGCA
TCTCGGGCAGCGTTGGGTCCTGGCCACGGGTGCGCATGATCGTGCTCCTGTCGTTGAGGACCCGGCTAGG
CTGGCGGGGTTGCCTTACTGGTTAGCAGAATGAATCACCGATACGCGAGCGAACGTGAAGCGACTGCTGC
TGCAAAACGTCTGCGACCTGAGCAACAACATGAATGGTCTTCGGTTTCCGTGTTTCGTAAAGTCTGGAAA
CGCGGAAGTCAGCGCCCTGCACCATTATGTTCCGGATCTGCATCGCAGGATGCTGCTGGCTACCCTGTGG
AACACCTACATCTGTATTAACGAAGCGCTGGCATTGACCCTGAGTGATTTTTCTCTGGTCCCGCCGCATC
CATACCGCCAGTTGTTTACCCTCACAACGTTCCAGTAACCGGGCATGTTCATCATCAGTAACCCGTATCG
TGAGCATCCTCTCTCGTTTCATCGGTATCATTACCCCCATGAACAGAAATCCCCCTTACACGGAGGCATC
AGTGACCAAACAGGAAAAAACCGCCCTTAACATGGCCCGCTTTATCAGAAGCCAGACATTAACGCTTCTG
GAGAAACTCAACGAGCTGGACGCGGATGAACAGGCAGACATCTGTGAATCGCTTCACGACCACGCTGATG
AGCTTTACCGCAGCTGCCTCGCGCGTTTCGGTGATGACGGTGAAAACCTCTGACACATGCAGCTCCCGGA
GACGGTCACAGCTTGTCTGTAAGCGGATGCCGGGAGCAGACAAGCCCGTCAGGGCGCGTCAGCGGGTGTT
GGCGGGTGTCGGGGCGCAGCCATGACCCAGTCACGTAGCGATAGCGGAGTGTATACTGGCTTAACTATGC
GGCATCAGAGCAGATTGTACTGAGAGTGCACCATATGCGGTGTGAAATACCGCACAGATGCGTAAGGAGA
AAATACCGCATCAGGCGCTCTTCCGCTTCCTCGCTCACTGACTCGCTGCGCTCGGTCGTTCGGCTGCGGC
GAGCGGTATCAGCTCACTCAAAGGCGGTAATACGGTTATCCACAGAATCAGGGGATAACGCAGGAAAGAA
CATGTGAGCAAAAGGCCAGCAAAAGGCCAGGAACCGTAAAAAGGCCGCGTTGCTGGCGTTTTTCCATAGG
CTCCGCCCCCCTGACGAGCATCACAAAAATCGACGCTCAAGTCAGAGGTGGCGAAACCCGACAGGACTAT
AAAGATACCAGGCGTTTCCCCCTGGAAGCTCCCTCGTGCGCTCTCCTGTTCCGACCCTGCCGCTTACCGG
ATACCTGTCCGCCTTTCTCCCTTCGGGAAGCGTGGCGCTTTCTCATAGCTCACGCTGTAGGTATCTCAGT
TCGGTGTAGGTCGTTCGCTCCAAGCTGGGCTGTGTGCACGAACCCCCCGTTCAGCCCGACCGCTGCGCCT
TATCCGGTAACTATCGTCTTGAGTCCAACCCGGTAAGACACGACTTATCGCCACTGGCAGCAGCCACTGG
TAACAGGATTAGCAGAGCGAGGTATGTAGGCGGTGCTACAGAGTTCTTGAAGTGGTGGCCTAACTACGGC
TACACTAGAAGGACAGTATTTGGTATCTGCGCTCTGCTGAAGCCAGTTACCTTCGGAAAAAGAGTTGGTA
GCTCTTGATCCGGCAAACAAACCACCGCTGGTAGCGGTGGTTTTTTTGTTTGCAAGCAGCAGATTACGCG
CAGAAAAAAAGGATCTCAAGAAGATCCTTTGATCTTTTCTACGGGGTCTGACGCTCAGTGGAACGAAAAC
TCACGTTAAGGGATTTTGGTCATGAGATTATCAAAAAGGATCTTCACCTAGATCCTTTTAAATTAAAAAT
GAAGTTTTAAATCAATCTAAAGTATATATGAGTAAACTTGGTCTGACAGTTACCAATGCTTAATCAGTGA
GGCACCTATCTCAGCGATCTGTCTATTTCGTTCATCCATAGTTGCCTGACTCCCCGTCGTGTAGATAACT
ACGATACGGGAGGGCTTACCATCTGGCCCCAGTGCTGCAATGATACCGCGAGACCCACGCTCACCGGCTC
CAGATTTATCAGCAATAAACCAGCCAGCCGGAAGGGCCGAGCGCAGAAGTGGTCCTGCAACTTTATCCGC
CTCCATCCAGTCTATTAATTGTTGCCGGGAAGCTAGAGTAAGTAGTTCGCCAGTTAATAGTTTGCGCAAC
GTTGTTGCCATTGCTGCAGGCATCGTGGTGTCACGCTCGTCGTTTGGTATGGCTTCATTCAGCTCCGGTT
CCCAACGATCAAGGCGAGTTACATGATCCCCCATGTTGTGCAAAAAAGCGGTTAGCTCCTTCGGTCCTCC
GATCGTTGTCAGAAGTAAGTTGGCCGCAGTGTTATCACTCATGGTTATGGCAGCACTGCATAATTCTCTT
ACTGTCATGCCATCCGTAAGATGCTTTTCTGTGACTGGTGAGTACTCAACCAAGTCATTCTGAGAATAGT
GTATGCGGCGACCGAGTTGCTCTTGCCCGGCGTCAACACGGGATAATACCGCGCCACATAGCAGAACTTT
AAAAGTGCTCATCATTGGAAAACGTTCTTCGGGGCGAAAACTCTCAAGGATCTTACCGCTGTTGAGATCC
AGTTCGATGTAACCCACTCGTGCACCCAACTGATCTTCAGCATCTTTTACTTTCACCAGCGTTTCTGGGT
GAGCAAAAACAGGAAGGCAAAATGCCGCAAAAAAGGGAATAAGGGCGACACGGAAATGTTGAATACTCAT
ACTCTTCCTTTTTCAATATTATTGAAGCATTTATCAGGGTTATTGTCTCATGAGCGGATACATATTTGAA
TGTATTTAGAAAAATAAACAAATAGGGGTTCCGCGCACATTTCCCCGAAAAGTGCCACCTGACGTCTAAG
AAACCATTATTATCATGACATTAACCTATAAAAATAGGCGTATCACGAGGCCCTTTCGTCTTCAAGAATT
