>Addgene plasmid #22053 | pAL120-TK | addgene partial sequence | sequence record 27836 | 22053 with mCMVprom-F
TATTGGCACGCATTCTATTGGCTGAGCTGCGTTCTACGTGGGTATAAGAGGCGCGACCAGCGTCGGTACC
GTCGCAGTCTTCGGTCTGACCACCGTAGAACGCAGAGCTCCTCGCTGCAGCCCGGGTCTAGAGGATCCGT
CGAGATCCCGACATGGCTTCGTACCCCTGCCATCAACACGCGTCTGCGTTCGACCAGGCTGCGCGTTCTC
GCGGCCATAGCAACCGACGTACGGCGTTGCGCCCTCGCCGGCAGCAAGAAGCCACGGAAGTCCGCCTGGA
GCAGAAAATGCCCACGCTACTGCGGGTTTATATAGACGGTCCTCACGGGATGGGGAAAACCACCACCACG
CAACTGCTGGTGGCCCTGGGTTCGCGCGACGATATCGTCTACGTACCCGAGCCGATGACTTACTGGCAGG
TGCTGGGGGCTTCCGAGACAATCGCGAACATCTACACCACACAACACCGCCTCGACCAGGGTGAGATATC
GGCCGGGGACGCGGCGGTGGTAATGACAAGCGCCCAGATAACAATGGGCATGCCTTATGCCGTGACCGAC
GCCGTTCTGGCTCCTCATATCGGGGGGGAGGCTGGGAGCTCACATGCCCCGCCCCCGGCCCTCACCCTCA
TCTTCGACCGCCATCCCATCGCCGCCCTCCTGTGCTACCCGGCCGCGCGATACCTTATGGGCAGCATGAC
CCCCCAGGCCGTGCTGGCGTTCGTGGCCCTCATCCCGCCGA
